Addgene plasmid #61772: psiCHECK-2-Crtap-3'UTR
Purpose: Luciferase reporter containing the 3'UTR of mouse Crtap
Depositing lab: Judy Lieberman. Depositing organization: Boston Children's Hospital. Publication: miR-200 promotes the mesenchymal to epithelial transition by suppressing multiple members of the Zeb2 and Snail1 transcriptional repressor complexes. Perdigao-Henriques R, Petrocca F, Altschuler G, Thomas MP, Le MT, Tan SM, Hide W, Lieberman J. Oncogene. 2015 Mar 23. doi: 10.1038/onc.2015.69. PubMed 25798844.
Backbone
  Vector backbone: psiCHECK-2
  Backbone size w/o insert (bp): 6273
  Vector type: Luciferase
Growth in bacteria
  Bacterial resistance: Ampicillin, 100 μg/mL
  Growth temperature: 37°C
  Growth strain: DH5alpha
  Copy number: High Copy
Gene/Insert
  Gene/Insert name: mouse Crtap 3'UTR
  Species: M. musculus (mouse)
  Insert size (bp): 398
  Cloning method: Restriction Enzyme; 5′ cloning site XhoI (not destroyed); 3′ cloning site NotI (not destroyed)
  Sequencing primers: 5′ 5'-GTCCGCAACTACAACGCCTACCTT-3'
Terms and licenses: Academic/Nonprofit Terms; Industry Terms: Not Available to Industry
How to cite: psiCHECK-2-Crtap-3'UTR was a gift from Judy Lieberman (Addgene plasmid # 61772 ; http://n2t.net/addgene:61772 ; RRID:Addgene_61772)
