[The description below was written by a language model from this plasmid's Addgene catalogue record.]
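Description:
psiCHECK-2-Crtap-3'UTR is a dual-luciferase reporter plasmid built on the 6273 bp psiCHECK-2 backbone, into which a 398 bp fragment carrying the 3' untranslated region of mouse (M. musculus) Crtap has been cloned between XhoI and NotI sites, both of which are preserved. It is maintained in E. coli as a high-copy plasmid under ampicillin selection. No feature table accompanies the record, so the promoters, polyadenylation signals and origin of replication are not individually listed.

From general knowledge of the psiCHECK-2 design, the XhoI–NotI cloning region lies immediately downstream of the Renilla luciferase coding sequence, so an inserted fragment becomes the 3'UTR of the Renilla transcript. A separate firefly luciferase expression cassette on the same plasmid acts as an internal control. Any regulation acting through the Crtap 3'UTR, such as microRNA-mediated repression or mRNA destabilisation, lowers Renilla activity, and this can be normalised to firefly activity from the same transfected cells without co-transfecting a second control plasmid.

The stated purpose is simply a luciferase reporter containing the mouse Crtap 3'UTR. The associated study concerns miR-200 and its suppression of multiple targets during the mesenchymal to epithelial transition, which suggests the construct was used to test whether the Crtap 3'UTR responds to that microRNA in transfected mammalian cells. The record does not state whether specific miRNA seed sites lie within the insert, or whether the fragment covers the full-length UTR.
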