>Addgene plasmid #61772 | psiCHECK-2-Crtap-3'UTR | addgene partial sequence | sequence record 105759 | HSV-TK-proF 5'-CCAGGTCCACTTCGCATATT-3'
GAACACCGAGCGACCCTGCAGCGACCCGCTTAAAAGCTTGGCATTCCGGTACTGTTGGTAAAGCCACCAT
GGCCGATGCTAAGAACATTAAGAAGGGCCCTGCTCCCTTCTACCCTCTGGAGGATGGCACCGCTGGCGAG
CAGCTGCACAAGGCCATGAAGAGGTATGCCCTGGTGCCTGGCACCATTGCCTTCACCGATGCCCACATTG
AGGTGGACATCACCTATGCCGAGTACTTCGAGATGTCTGTGCGCCTGGCCGAGGCCATGAAGAGGTACGG
CCTGAACACCAACCACCGCATCGTGGTGTGCTCTGAGAACTCTCTGCAGTTCTTCATGCCAGTGCTGGGC
GCCCTGTTCATCGGAGTGGCCGTGGCCCCTGCTAACGACATTTACAACGAGCGCGAGCTGCTGAACAGCA
TGGGCATTTCTCAGCCTACCGTGGTGTTCGTGTCTAAGAAGGGCCTGCAGAAGATCCTGAACGTGCAGAA
GAAGCTGCCTATCATCCAGAAGATCATCATCATGGACTCTAAGACCGACTACCAGGGCTTCCAGAGCATG
TACACATTCGTGACATCTCATCTGCCTCCTGGCTTCAACGAGTACGACTTCGTGCCAGAGTCTTTCGACA
GGGACAAAACCATTGCCCTGATCATGAACAGCTCTGGGTCTACCGGCCTGCCTAAGGGCGTGGCCCTGCC
TCATCGCACCGCCTGTGTGCGCTTCTCTCACGCCCGCGACCCTATTTTCGGCAACCAGATCATCCCCGAC
ACCGCTATTCTGAGCGTGGTGCCATTCCACCACGGCTTCGGCATGTTCACCACCCTGGGCTACCTGATTT
GCGGCTTTCGGGTGGTGCTGATGTACCGCTTCGAGGAGGAGCTGTTCCTGCGCAGCCTGCAAGACTACAA
AATTCAGTCTGCCCTGCTGGTGCCAACCCTGTTCAGCTTCTTCGCTAAGAGCACCCTGATCGACAAGTAC
GACCTGTCTAACCTGCACGAGATTGCCTCTGGCGGCGCCCCACTGTCTAAGGAGGTGGGCGAAGCCGTGG
CCAAGCGCTTTCATCTGC
