>Addgene plasmid #61772 | psiCHECK-2-Crtap-3'UTR | addgene partial sequence | sequence record 105760 | psiCHECK2-R 5'-CGAGGTCCGAAGACTCATTT-3'
AACCAACACACAGATGTAATGAAAATAAAGATATTTTATTGCGGCCAGCGGCCGCCCAAAGAAATTCTCC
AAATATATTTATCATCTTTTAGTGTTTTTCTTACTTAAAAAATAATACTGATTTTTCTTCAGGGATGAGA
AAGCAGACCACAGAAGACTGTCTTTCTGAACATGGGGGAGACACATGGGATCAGAGGGGAGACGAACGTG
ACTTTGAGGAGGACAGACTAGATGAAGGGAACACATGTGTGAAGGGAAAGACAGGCATGAAGACGTGTAA
CCATGAAGACAAGCGTGAATACTGAGTGTGAACAAGGGGAAGTCAGGCTTGACCTTGGTAGGGAGAGATG
GTGGCTTCCTTCTTACTTTAAGAAGAAAAGGCTGTGAGGTATCAACAACCCAGGCACTTGAAGAAAGAGG
AACTCGGAAGAGAGGTTCCTTAGCCCCTGTGGACTCGAGCGATCGCCTAGAATTACTGCTCGTTCTTCAG
CACGCGCTCCACGAAGCTCTTGATGTACTTACCCATTTCATCTGGAGCGTCCTCCTGGCTGAAGTGGAGG
CCCTTCACCTTCACGAACTCGGTGTTAGGGAACTTCTTAGCTCCCTCGACAATAGCGTTGGAAAAGAACC
CAGGGTCGGACTCGATGAACATCTTAGGCAGATCGTCGCTGGCCCGAAGGTAGGCGTTGTAGTTGCGGAC
AATCTGGACGACGTCGGGCTTGCCTCCCTTAACGAGAGGGATCTCGCGAGGCCAGGAGAGGGTAGGCCGT
CTAACCTCGCCCTTCTCCTTGAATGGCTCCAGGTAGGCAGCGAACTCCTCAGGCTCCAGTTTCCGCATGA
TCTTGCTTGGGAGCATGGTCTCGACGAAGAAGTTATTCTCAAGCACCATTTTCTCGCCCTCTTCGCTCTT
GATCAGGGCGATATCCTCCTCGATGTCAGGCCACTCGTCCCAGGACTCGATCACGTCCACGACACTCTCA
GCATGGACGATGGCCTTGATCTTGTCTTGGTGCTCGTAGGAGTAGTGAAAGGCC
